Addgene plasmid #246100: pEYFP-C1-PHF13∆NTD (del21-70)
Purpose: Expression of human PHF13 with N terminal domain deletion fused to mEYFP in mammalian cells
Depositing lab: Sarah Kinkley. Depositing organization: Max Planck Institute for Molecular Genetics. Publication: Differential oligomerization regulates PHF13 chromatin affinity and function. Rossi F, Magalhaes AP, Buschow R, Schubert T, Glaser L, Fontana A, Mai J, Staege H, Grimme A, Will H, Schriener S, Hnisz D, Vingron M, Chiariello AM, Kinkley S. Nucleic Acids Res. 2025 Jun 20;53(12):gkaf572. doi: 10.1093/nar/gkaf572. PubMed 40598901.
Backbone
  Vector backbone: pEYFP_C1_A206K
  Vector type: Mammalian Expression
Growth in bacteria
  Bacterial resistance: Kanamycin, 50 μg/mL
  Growth temperature: 37°C
  Growth strain: DH5alpha
  Copy number: High Copy
Gene/Insert
  Gene/Insert name: PHF13∆NTD (del21-70)
  Species: H. sapiens (human)
  Insert size (bp): 753
  Mutation: del aa 21 - 70 , K20E
  Entrez Gene: PHF13 (a.k.a. PHF5, SPOC1)
  Tag / fusion protein: mEYFP (N terminal on insert)
  Cloning method: Restriction Enzyme; 5′ cloning site Unspecified (unknown if destroyed)
  Sequencing primers: 5′ GATCACATGGTCCTGCTG; 3′ TTTAAAGCAAGTAAAACCTC
Terms and licenses: Academic/Nonprofit Terms; Industry Terms: Not Available to Industry
How to cite: pEYFP-C1-PHF13∆NTD (del21-70) was a gift from Sarah Kinkley (Addgene plasmid # 246100 ; http://n2t.net/addgene:246100 ; RRID:Addgene_246100)
