[The description below was written by a language model from this plasmid's Addgene catalogue record and pLannotate feature annotations shown in this document.]
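Description:
pEYFP-C1-PHF13∆NTD (del21-70) is a 5,435 bp mammalian expression plasmid built on a pEYFP-C1 backbone carrying the A206K change, which makes the yellow fluorescent protein monomeric (mEYFP). It replicates in E. coli at high copy from a ColE1/pUC-type origin and is selected with kanamycin. The resistance gene is the Tn5 aminoglycoside phosphotransferase (NeoR/KanR), placed behind both a bacterial bla-type promoter and the SV40 early promoter and followed by the HSV TK polyadenylation signal, so the same cassette can in principle also confer G418 resistance in mammalian cells. An f1 origin and an SV40 origin are also present; the latter allows episomal replication in cells that express SV40 large T antigen. The short large T antigen, ble and bGH poly(A) fragments in the annotation appear to be backbone remnants rather than functional elements.

The payload is a single fusion open reading frame driven by the human CMV immediate early enhancer and promoter and terminated by the SV40 polyadenylation signal. mEYFP sits at the N terminus, followed by a short stretch of residual multiple cloning site and then human PHF13 (also known as PHF5 or SPOC1), a chromatin-modulating protein required for normal chromosome condensation and separation in mitosis. The roughly 750 bp insert lacks amino acids 21 to 70, removing the N-terminal domain, and also carries a K20E substitution next to the deletion. The insert was cloned by restriction enzymes, but the sites used are not specified.

The construct is intended for expressing fluorescently tagged, N-terminal-domain-deleted PHF13 in mammalian cells. The associated study concerns how oligomerization regulates PHF13 chromatin affinity and function, so the plasmid presumably serves as a domain-deletion mutant for comparison with other PHF13 forms.
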