Features (pLannotate 1.2.2; 17 found; start..end, strand, type, name):
     61..364     +  enhancer       CMV enhancer: human cytomegalovirus immediate early enhancer
    365..568     +  promoter       CMV promoter: human cytomegalovirus (CMV) immediate early promoter
    613..1329    +  CDS            mEYFP: mEYFP is a basic (constitutively fluorescent) yellow fluorescent protein published in 2002, derived from Aequorea victoria. It is reported to be a very rapidly-maturing monomer.
   1330..1357    +  misc_feature   MCS (fragment): multiple cloning site
   1360..2109    +  CDS            PHF13 (fragment): PHF13_HUMAN - Experimental evidence at protein level: Swiss-Prot protein existence level 1. Modulates chromatin structure. Required for normal chromosome condensation during the early stages of mitosis. Required for normal chromosome separation during mitosis. From Homo sapiens (Human).
   2137..2221    +  CDS            large T antigen (fragment): large T antigen from SV40 (simian virus 40)
   2244..2365    +  polyA_signal   SV40 poly(A) signal: SV40 polyadenylation signal
   2399..2827    -  rep_origin     f1 ori (sequence partly withheld): f1 bacteriophage origin of replication; arrow indicates direction of (+) strand synthesis
   2854..2958    +  promoter       AmpR promoter: bla
   3001..3072    +  promoter       SV40 promoter (fragment): SV40 enhancer and early promoter
   3073..3144    +  promoter       SV40 promoter (fragment): SV40 enhancer and early promoter
   3148..3282    +  rep_origin     SV40 ori: SV40 origin of replication
   3331..4125    +  CDS            NeoR/KanR: aminoglycoside phosphotransferase from Tn5; aph(3')-II (or nptII); confers resistance to neomycin, kanamycin, and G418 (Geneticin®)
   4146..4298    +  CDS            ble (fragment): BLE_KLEPN - Experimental evidence at protein level: Swiss-Prot protein existence level 1. Binding protein with a strong affinity to the bleomycin family of antibiotics. Binds to CL990; an antimitotic-antibiotic compound. From Klebsiella pneumoniae.
   4357..4404    +  polyA_signal   HSV TK poly(A) signal: herpes simplex virus thymidine kinase polyadenylation signal (Cole and Stacy, 1985)
   4495..4511    -  polyA_signal   bGH poly(A) signal (fragment): bovine growth hormone polyadenylation signal
   4733..5321    +  rep_origin     ori: high-copy-number ColE1/pMB1/pBR322/pUC origin of replication
>Addgene plasmid #246100 | pEYFP-C1-PHF13∆NTD (del21-70) | addgene full sequence | sequence record 492693 | Addgene NGS Result
TAGTTATTAATAGTAATCAATTACGGGGTCATTAGTTCATAGCCCATATATGGAGTTCCGCGTTACATAA
CTTACGGTAAATGGCCCGCCTGGCTGACCGCCCAACGACCCCCGCCCATTGACGTCAATAATGACGTATG
TTCCCATAGTAACGCCAATAGGGACTTTCCATTGACGTCAATGGGTGGAGTATTTACGGTAAACTGCCCA
CTTGGCAGTACATCAAGTGTATCATATGCCAAGTACGCCCCCTATTGACGTCAATGACGGTAAATGGCCC
GCCTGGCATTATGCCCAGTACATGACCTTATGGGACTTTCCTACTTGGCAGTACATCTACGTATTAGTCA
TCGCTATTACCATGGTGATGCGGTTTTGGCAGTACATCAATGGGCGTGGATAGCGGTTTGACTCACGGGG
ATTTCCAAGTCTCCACCCCATTGACGTCAATGGGAGTTTGTTTTGGCACCAAAATCAACGGGACTTTCCA
AAATGTCGTAACAACTCCGCCCCATTGACGCAAATGGGCGGTAGGCGTGTACGGTGGGAGGTCTATATAA
GCAGAGCTGGTTTAGTGAACCGTCAGATCCGCTAGCGCTACCGGTCGCCACCATGGTGAGCAAGGGCGAG
GAGCTGTTCACCGGGGTGGTGCCCATCCTGGTCGAGCTGGACGGCGACGTAAACGGCCACAAGTTCAGCG
TGTCCGGCGAGGGCGAGGGCGATGCCACCTACGGCAAGCTGACCCTGAAGTTCATCTGCACCACCGGCAA
GCTGCCCGTGCCCTGGCCCACCCTCGTGACCACCTTCGGCTACGGCCTGCAGTGCTTCGCCCGCTACCCC
GACCACATGAAGCAGCACGACTTCTTCAAGTCCGCCATGCCCGAAGGCTACGTCCAGGAGCGCACCATCT
TCTTCAAGGACGACGGCAACTACAAGACCCGCGCCGAGGTGAAGTTCGAGGGCGACACCCTGGTGAACCG
CATCGAGCTGAAGGGCATCGACTTCAAGGAGGACGGCAACATCCTGGGGCACAAGCTGGAGTACAACTAC
AACAGCCACAACGTCTATATCATGGCCGACAAGCAGAAGAACGGCATCAAGGTGAACTTCAAGATCCGCC
ACAACATCGAGGACGGCAGCGTGCAGCTCGCCGACCACTACCAGCAGAACACCCCCATCGGCGACGGCCC
CGTGCTGCTGCCCGACAACCACTACCTGAGCTACCAGTCCAAGCTGAGCAAAGACCCCAACGAGAAGCGC
GATCACATGGTCCTGCTGGAGTTCGTGACCGCCGCCGGGATCACTCTCGGCATGGACGAGCTGTACAAGT
CCGGACTCAGATCTCGAGCTCAAGCTTTCATGGACTCTGACTCTTGCGCCGCCGCCTTCCACCCGGAGGA
ATACTCCCCCAGTTGCGAGGACGCGGGTTTCTCAGACATCGCGTCCTCAGTGCCCTTGCCAGTCTCTGAC
CGCTGCTTTAGCCACCTGCAGCCTACTCTCTTGCAGCGAGCCAAGCCCAGTAACTTCCTGCTGGACAGAA
AGAAAACGGACAAGCTGAAGAAGAAGAAGAAGAGGAAGCGCAGGGACAGTGATGCGCCTGGGAAAGAGGG
GTACAGGGGGGGCTTGCTGAAGCTGGAAGCCGCTGACCCCTACGTGGAGACCCCCACGAGTCCCACCTTG
CAGGATATCCCCCAGGCTCCCAGCGACCCCTGCTCGGGCTGGGACTCCGATACTCCCTCGAGTGGATCTT
GTGCCACTGTGTCACCTGATCAGGTCAAAGAAATAAAAACTGAAGGCAAACGGACTATCGTCCGGCAGGG
AAAGCAGGTGGTGTTCCGAGATGAGGACAGCACTGGCAATGATGAGGACATCATGGTGGACTCAGATGAC
GATTCCTGGGACCTCGTGACCTGCTTCTGCATGAAGCCATTTGCCGGCCGCCCCATGATCGAGTGTAATG
AGTGCCACACCTGGATTCACCTGTCCTGTGCGAAAATCCGGAAATCCAATGTTCCAGAAGTGTTTGTCTG
CCAAAAGTGCCGGGACTCCAAGTTTGACATCCGCCGTTCCAACCGCTCGCGGACGGGCTCCCGGAAGCTG
TTCCTGGACTGACCGGATCCACCGGATCTAGATAACTGATCATAATCAGCCATACCACATTTGTAGAGGT
TTTACTTGCTTTAAAAAACCTCCCACACCTCCCCCTGAACCTGAAACATAAAATGAATGCAATTGTTGTT
GTTAACTTGTTTATTGCAGCTTATAATGGTTACAAATAAAGCAATAGCATCACAAATTTCACAAATAAAG
CATTTTTTTCACTGCATTCTAGTTGTGGTTTGTCCAAACTCATCAATGTATCTTAAGGCGTAAATTGTAA
GCGTTAATATTTTGTTAAAATTCGCGTTAAATTTTTGTTAAATCAGCTCATTTTTTAACCAATAGGCCGA
AATCGGCAAAATCCCTTATAAATCAAAAGAATAGACCGAGATAGGGT
[37 nt withheld, positions 2498-2534]
AAAGAACGTGGACTCCAACGTCAAAGG
[49 nt withheld, positions 2562-2610]
T
[91 nt withheld, positions 2612-2702]
G
[124 nt withheld, positions 2704-2827]
CAGGTGGCACTTTTCGGGGAAATGTGCGCGGAACCCCTATTTGTTTATTTTTCTAAATACATTCAAATAT
GTATCCGCTCATGAGACAATAACCCTGATAAATGCTTCAATAATATTGAAAAAGGAAGAGTCCTGAGGCG
GAAAGAACCAGCTGTGGAATGTGTGTCAGTTAGGGTGTGGAAAGTCCCCAGGCTCCCCAGCAGGCAGAAG
TATGCAAAGCATGCATCTCAATTAGTCAGCAACCAGGTGTGGAAAGTCCCCAGGCTCCCCAGCAGGCAGA
AGTATGCAAAGCATGCATCTCAATTAGTCAGCAACCATAGTCCCGCCCCTAACTCCGCCCAGTTCCGCCC
ATTCTCCGCCCCATGGCTGACTAATTTTTTTTATTTATGCAGAGGCCGAGGCCGCCTCGGCCTCTGAGCT
ATTCCAGAAGTAGTGAGGAGGCTTTTTTGGAGGCCTAGGCTTTTGCAAAGATCGATCAAGAGACAGGATG
AGGATCGTTTCGCATGATTGAACAAGATGGATTGCACGCAGGTTCTCCGGCCGCTTGGGTGGAGAGGCTA
TTCGGCTATGACTGGGCACAACAGACAATCGGCTGCTCTGATGCCGCCGTGTTCCGGCTGTCAGCGCAGG
GGCGCCCGGTTCTTTTTGTCAAGACCGACCTGTCCGGTGCCCTGAATGAACTGCAAGACGAGGCAGCGCG
GCTATCGTGGCTGGCCACGACGGGCGTTCCTTGCGCAGCTGTGCTCGACGTTGTCACTGAAGCGGGAAGG
GACTGGCTGCTATTGGGCGAAGTGCCGGGGCAGGATCTCCTGTCATCTCACCTTGCTCCTGCCGAGAAAG
TATCCATCATGGCTGATGCAATGCGGCGGCTGCATACGCTTGATCCGGCTACCTGCCCATTCGACCACCA
AGCGAAACATCGCATCGAGCGAGCACGTACTCGGATGGAAGCCGGTCTTGTCGATCAGGATGATCTGGAC
GAAGAGCATCAGGGGCTCGCGCCAGCCGAACTGTTCGCCAGGCTCAAGGCGAGCATGCCCGACGGCGAGG
ATCTCGTCGTGACCCATGGCGATGCCTGCTTGCCGAATATCATGGTGGAAAATGGCCGCTTTTCTGGATT
CATCGACTGTGGCCGGCTGGGTGTGGCGGACCGCTATCAGGACATAGCGTTGGCTACCCGTGATATTGCT
GAAGAGCTTGGCGGCGAATGGGCTGACCGCTTCCTCGTGCTTTACGGTATCGCCGCTCCCGATTCGCAGC
GCATCGCCTTCTATCGCCTTCTTGACGAGTTCTTCTGAGCGGGACTCTGGGGTTCGAAATGACCGACCAA
GCGACGCCCAACCTGCCATCACGAGATTTCGATTCCACCGCCGCCTTCTATGAAAGGTTGGGCTTCGGAA
TCGTTTTCCGGGACGCCGGCTGGATGATCCTCCAGCGCGGGGATCTCATGCTGGAGTTCTTCGCCCACCC
TAGGGGGAGGCTAACTGAAACACGGAAGGAGACAATACCGGAAGGAACCCGCGCTATGACGGCAATAAAA
AGACAGAATAAAACGCACGGTGTTGGGTCGTTTGTTCATAAACGCGGGGTTCGGTCCCAGGGCTGGCACT
CTGTCGATACCCCACCGAGACCCCATTGGGGCCAATACGCCCGCGTTTCTTCCTTTTCCCCACCCCACCC
CCCAAGTTCGGGTGAAGGCCCAGGGCTCGCAGCCAACGTCGGGGCGGCAGGCCCTGCCATAGCCTCAGGT
TACTCATATATACTTTAGATTGATTTAAAACTTCATTTTTAATTTAAAAGGATCTAGGTGAAGATCCTTT
TTGATAATCTCATGACCAAAATCCCTTAACGTGAGTTTTCGTTCCACTGAGCGTCAGACCCCGTAGAAAA
GATCAAAGGATCTTCTTGAGATCCTTTTTTTCTGCGCGTAATCTGCTGCTTGCAAACAAAAAAACCACCG
CTACCAGCGGTGGTTTGTTTGCCGGATCAAGAGCTACCAACTCTTTTTCCGAAGGTAACTGGCTTCAGCA
GAGCGCAGATACCAAATACTGTTCTTCTAGTGTAGCCGTAGTTAGGCCACCACTTCAAGAACTCTGTATC
ACCGCCTACATACCTCGCTCTGCTAATCCTGTTACCAGTGGCTGCTGCCAGTGGCGATAAGTCGTGTCTT
ACCGGGTTGGACTCAAGACGATAGTTACCGGATAAGGCGCAGCGGTCGGGCTGAACGGGGGGTTCGTGCA
CACAGCCCAGCTTGGAGCGAACGACCTACACCGAACTGAGATACCTACAGCGTGAGCTATGAGAAAGCGC
CACGCTTCCCGAAGGGAGAAAGGCGGACAGGTATCCGGTAAGCGGCAGGGTCGGAACAGGAGAGCGCACG
AGGGAGCTTCCAGGGGGAAACGCCTGGTATCTTTATAGTCCTGTCGGGTTTCGCCACCTCTGACTTGAGC
GTCGATTTTTGTGATGCTCGTCAGGGGGGCGGAGCCTATGGAAAAACGCCAGCAACGCGGCCTTTTTACG
GTTCCTGGCCTTTTGCTGGCCTTTTGCTCACATGTTCTTTCCTGCGTTATCCCCTGATTCTGTGGATAAC
CGTATTACCGCCATGCAT
