>Addgene plasmid #246100 | pEYFP-C1-PHF13∆NTD (del21-70) | depositor partial sequence | sequence record 483951 | EGFP FWD
GCGGGAAACTCTCGGCATGGACGAGCTGTACAAGTCCGGACTCAGATCTCGAGCTCAAGCTTTCATGGAC
TCTGACTCTTGCGCCGCCGCCTTCCACCCGGAGGAATACTCCCCCAGTTGCGAGGACGCGGGTTTCTCAG
ACATCGCGTCCTCAGTGCCCTTGCCAGTCTCTGACCGCTGCTTTAGCCACCTGCAGCCTACTCTCTTGCA
GCGAGCCAAGCCCAGTAACTTCCTGCTGGACAGAAAGAAAACGGACAAGCTGAAGAAGAAGAAGAAGAGG
AAGCGCAGGGACAGTGATGCGCCTGGGAAAGAGGGGTACAGGGGGGGCTTGCTGAAGCTGGAAGCCGCTG
ACCCCTACGTGGAGACCCCCACGAGTCCCACCTTGCAGGATATCCCCCAGGCTCCCAGCGACCCCTGCTC
GGGCTGGGACTCCGATACTCCCTCGAGTGGATCTTGTGCCACTGTGTCACCTGATCAGGTCAAAGAAATA
AAAACTGAAGGCAAACGGACTATCGTCCGGCAGGGAAAGCAGGTGGTGTTCCGAGATGAGGACAGCACTG
GCAATGATGAGGACATCATGGTGGACTCAGATGACGATTCCTGGGACCTCGTGACCTGCTTCTGCATGAA
GCCATTTGCCGGCCGCCCCATGATCGAGTGTAATGAGTGCCACACCTGGATTCACCTGTCCTGTGCGAAA
ATCCGGAAATCCAATGTTCCAGAAGTGTTTGTCTGCCAAAAGTGCCGGGACTCCAAGTTTGACATCCGCC
GTTCCAACCGCTCGCGGACGGGCTCCCGGAAGCTGTTCCTGGACTGACCGGATCCACCGGATCTAGATAA
CTGATCATAATCAGCCATACCACATTTGTAGAGGTTTTACTTGCTTTAAAAAACCTCCCACACCTCCCCC
TGAACCTGAAACATAAAATGAATGCAATTGTTGTTGTTAACTTGTTTATTGCAGCTTATAATGGTTACAA
ATAAAGCAATAGCATCACAAATTTCACAAATAAAGCATTTTTTTCACTGCATTCTAGTTGTGGTTTGTCC
AAACTCATCAATGTATCTTAAGGCGTAAATTGTAAGCGTTAATATTTTGTTAAAATTCGCGTTAAATTTT
TGTTAAATCAGCTCATTTTTTAACCAATAGGCCGAAATCGGCAAATCCCTTATAATCAAAGAATAGACCG
AAATAGGGTTGAATGTTGTTCAGTTTGGAACAGAAT
